>Addgene plasmid #13181 | pc3XB-ZF131 | depositor full sequence | sequence record 7530 | Author sequence
GACGGATCGGGAGATCTCCCGATCCCCTATGGTGCACTCTCAGTACAATCTGCTCTGATGCCGCATAGTT
AAGCCAGTATCTGCTCCCTGCTTGTGTGTTGGAGGTCGCTGAGTAGTGCGCGAGCAAAATTTAAGCTACA
ACAAGGCAAGGCTTGACCGACAATTGCATGAAGAATCTGCTTAGGGTTAGGCGTTTTGCGCTGCTTCGCG
ATGTACGGGCCAGATATACGCGTTGACATTGATTATTGACTAGTTATTAATAGTAATCAATTACGGGGTC
ATTAGTTCATAGCCCATATATGGAGTTCCGCGTTACATAACTTACGGTAAATGGCCCGCCTGGCTGACCG
CCCAACGACCCCCGCCCATTGACGTCAATAATGACGTATGTTCCCATAGTAACGCCAATAGGGACTTTCC
ATTGACGTCAATGGGTGGAGTATTTACGGTAAACTGCCCACTTGGCAGTACATCAAGTGTATCATATGCC
AAGTACGCCCCCTATTGACGTCAATGACGGTAAATGGCCCGCCTGGCATTATGCCCAGTACATGACCTTA
TGGGACTTTCCTACTTGGCAGTACATCTACGTATTAGTCATCGCTATTACCATGGTGATGCGGTTTTGGC
AGTACATCAATGGGCGTGGATAGCGGTTTGACTCACGGGGATTTCCAAGTCTCCACCCCATTGACGTCAA
TGGGAGTTTGTTTTGGCACCAAAATCAACGGGACTTTCCAAAATGTCGTAACAACTCCGCCCCATTGACG
CAAATGGGCGGTAGGCGTGTACGGTGGGAGGTCTATATAAGCAGAGCTCTCTGGCTAACTAGAGAACCCA
CTGCTTACTGGCTTATCGAAATTAATACGACTCACTATAGGGAGACCCAAGCTGGCTAGCGTTTAAACGG
GCCCTCTAGACCCGGGGAGAAGCCTTTCCTGTGCCAGTATTGCGCCCAGCGTTTCGGTCGCAAGGACCAC
TTAACGCGCCACATGAAGAAGAGCCATACCGGTGGATCCTCTGCACAGTAGTAAGCTTAAGTTTAAACCG
CTGATCAGCCTCGACTGTGCCTTCTAGTTGCCAGCCATCTGTTGTTTGCCCCTCCCCCGTGCCTTCCTTG
ACCCTGGAAGGTGCCACTCCCACTGTCCTTTCCTAATAAAATGAGGAAATTGCATCGCATTGTCTGAGTA
GGTGTCATTCTATTCTGGGGGGTGGGGTGGGGCAGGACAGCAAGGGGGAGGATTGGGAAGACAATAGCAG
GCATGCTGGGGATGCGGTGGGCTCTATGGCTTCTGAGGCGGAAAGAACCAGCTGGGGCTCTAGGGGGTAT
CCCC
[124 nt withheld, positions 1335-1458]
C
[91 nt withheld, positions 1460-1550]
A
[49 nt withheld, positions 1552-1600]
CCTTTGACGTTGGAGTCCACGTTCTTT
[37 nt withheld, positions 1628-1664]
ACCCTATCTCGGTCTATTCTTTTGATTTATAAGGGATTTTGCCGATTTCGGCCTATTGGTTAAAAAATGA
GCTGATTTAACAAAAATTTAACGCGAATTAATTCTGTGGAATGTGTGTCAGTTAGGGTGTGGAAAGTCCC
CAGGCTCCCCAGCAGGCAGAAGTATGCAAAGCATGCATCTCAATTAGTCAGCAACCAGGTGTGGAAAGTC
CCCAGGCTCCCCAGCAGGCAGAAGTATGCAAAGCATGCATCTCAATTAGTCAGCAACCATAGTCCCGCCC
CTAACTCCGCCCATCCCGCCCCTAACTCCGCCCAGTTCCGCCCATTCTCCGCCCCATGGCTGACTAATTT
TTTTTATTTATGCAGAGGCCGAGGCCGCCTCTGCCTCTGAGCTATTCCAGAAGTAGTGAGGAGGCTTTTT
TGGAGGCCTAGGCTTTTGCAAAAAGCTCCCGGCCGGGAGCTTGTATATCCATTTTCGGATCTGATCAAGA
GACAGGATGAGGATCGTTTCGCATGATTGAACAAGATGGATTGCACGCAGGTTCTCCGGCCGCTTGGGTG
GAGAGGCTATTCGGCTATGACTGGGCACAACAGACAATCGGCTGCTCTGATGCCGCCGTGTTCCGGCTGT
CAGCGCAGGGGCGCCCGGTTCTTTTTGTCAAGACCGACCTGTCCGGTGCCCTGAATGAACTGCAGGACGA
GGCAGCGCGGCTATCGTGGCTGGCCACGACGGGCGTTCCTTGCGCAGCTGTGCTCGACGTTGTCACTGAA
GCGGGAAGGGACTGGCTGCTATTGGGCGAAGTGCCGGGGCAGGATCTCCTGTCATCTCACCTTGCTCCTG
CCGAGAAAGTATCCATCATGGCTGATGCAATGCGGCGGCTGCATACGCTTGATCCGGCTACCTGCCCATT
CGACCACCAAGCGAAACATCGCATCGAGCGAGCACGTACTCGGATGGAAGCCGGTCTTGTCGATCAGGAT
GATCTGGACGAAGAGCATCAGGGGCTCGCGCCAGCCGAACTGTTCGCCAGGCTCAAGGCGCGCATGCCCG
ACGGCGAGGATCTCGTCGTGACCCATGGCGATGCCTGCTTGCCGAATATCATGGTGGAAAATGGCCGCTT
TTCTGGATTCATCGACTGTGGCCGGCTGGGTGTGGCGGACCGCTATCAGGACATAGCGTTGGCTACCCGT
GATATTGCTGAAGAGCTTGGCGGCGAATGGGCTGACCGCTTCCTCGTGCTTTACGGTATCGCCGCTCCCG
ATTCGCAGCGCATCGCCTTCTATCGCCTTCTTGACGAGTTCTTCTGAGCGGGACTCTGGGGTTCGAAATG
ACCGACCAAGCGACGCCCAACCTGCCATCACGAGATTTCGATTCCACCGCCGCCTTCTATGAAAGGTTGG
GCTTCGGAATCGTTTTCCGGGACGCCGGCTGGATGATCCTCCAGCGCGGGGATCTCATGCTGGAGTTCTT
CGCCCACCCCAACTTGTTTATTGCAGCTTATAATGGTTACAAATAAAGCAATAGCATCACAAATTTCACA
AATAAAGCATTTTTTTCACTGCATTCTAGTTGTGGTTTGTCCAAACTCATCAATGTATCTTATCATGTCT
GTATACCGTCGACCTCTAGCTAGAGCTTGGCGTAATCATGGTCATAGCTGTTTCCTGTGTGAAATTGTTA
TCCGCTCACAATTCCACACAACATACGAGCCGGAAGCATAAAGTGTAAAGCCTGGGGTGCCTAATGAGTG
AGCTAACTCACATTAATTGCGTTGCGCTCACTGCCCGCTTTCCAGTCGGGAAACCTGTCGTGCCAGCTGC
ATTAATGAATCGGCCAACGCGCGGGGAGAGGCGGTTTGCGTATTGGGCGCTCTTCCGCTTCCTCGCTCAC
TGACTCGCTGCGCTCGGTCGTTCGGCTGCGGCGAGCGGTATCAGCTCACTCAAAGGCGGTAATACGGTTA
TCCACAGAATCAGGGGATAACGCAGGAAAGAACATGTGAGCAAAAGGCCAGCAAAAGGCCAGGAACCGTA
AAAAGGCCGCGTTGCTGGCGTTTTTCCATAGGCTCCGCCCCCCTGACGAGCATCACAAAAATCGACGCTC
AAGTCAGAGGTGGCGAAACCCGACAGGACTATAAAGATACCAGGCGTTTCCCCCTGGAAGCTCCCTCGTG
CGCTCTCCTGTTCCGACCCTGCCGCTTACCGGATACCTGTCCGCCTTTCTCCCTTCGGGAAGCGTGGCGC
TTTCTCATAGCTCACGCTGTAGGTATCTCAGTTCGGTGTAGGTCGTTCGCTCCAAGCTGGGCTGTGTGCA
CGAACCCCCCGTTCAGCCCGACCGCTGCGCCTTATCCGGTAACTATCGTCTTGAGTCCAACCCGGTAAGA
CACGACTTATCGCCACTGGCAGCAGCCACTGGTAACAGGATTAGCAGAGCGAGGTATGTAGGCGGTGCTA
CAGAGTTCTTGAAGTGGTGGCCTAACTACGGCTACACTAGAAGAACAGTATTTGGTATCTGCGCTCTGCT
GAAGCCAGTTACCTTCGGAAAAAGAGTTGGTAGCTCTTGATCCGGCAAACAAACCACCGCTGGTAGCGGT
TTTTTTGTTTGCAAGCAGCAGATTACGCGCAGAAAAAAAGGATCTCAAGAAGATCCTTTGATCTTTTCTA
CGGGGTCTGACGCTCAGTGGAACGAAAACTCACGTTAAGGGATTTTGGTCATGAGATTATCAAAAAGGAT
CTTCACCTAGATCCTTTTAAATTAAAAATGAAGTTTTAAATCAATCTAAAGTATATATGAGTAAACTTGG
TCTGACAGTTACCAATGCTTAATCAGTGAGGCACCTATCTCAGCGATCTGTCTATTTCGTTCATCCATAG
TTGCCTGACTCCCCGTCGTGTAGATAACTACGATACGGGAGGGCTTACCATCTGGCCCCAGTGCTGCAAT
GATACCGCGAGACCCACGCTCACCGGCTCCAGATTTATCAGCAATAAACCAGCCAGCCGGAAGGGCCGAG
CGCAGAAGTGGTCCTGCAACTTTATCCGCCTCCATCCAGTCTATTAATTGTTGCCGGGAAGCTAGAGTAA
GTAGTTCGCCAGTTAATAGTTTGCGCAACGTTGTTGCCATTGCTACAGGCATCGTGGTGTCACGCTCGTC
GTTTGGTATGGCTTCATTCAGCTCCGGTTCCCAACGATCAAGGCGAGTTACATGATCCCCCATGTTGTGC
AAAAAAGCGGTTAGCTCCTTCGGTCCTCCGATCGTTGTCAGAAGTAAGTTGGCCGCAGTGTTATCACTCA
TGGTTATGGCAGCACTGCATAATTCTCTTACTGTCATGCCATCCGTAAGATGCTTTTCTGTGACTGGTGA
GTACTCAACCAAGTCATTCTGAGAATAGTGTATGCGGCGACCGAGTTGCTCTTGCCCGGCGTCAATACGG
GATAATACCGCGCCACATAGCAGAACTTTAAAAGTGCTCATCATTGGAAAACGTTCTTCGGGGCGAAAAC
TCTCAAGGATCTTACCGCTGTTGAGATCCAGTTCGATGTAACCCACTCGTGCACCCAACTGATCTTCAGC
ATCTTTTACTTTCACCAGCGTTTCTGGGTGAGCAAAAACAGGAAGGCAAAATGCCGCAAAAAAGGGAATA
AGGGCGACACGGAAATGTTGAATACTCATACTCTTCCTTTTTCAATATTATTGAAGCATTTATCAGGGTT
ATTGTCTCATGAGCGGATACATATTTGAATGTATTTAGAAAAATAAACAAATAGGGGTTCCGCGCACATT
TCCCCGAAAAGTGCCACCTGACGTC
Features (pLannotate 1.2.2; 20 found; start..end, strand, type, name):
     28..80      -  misc_feature   bom (fragment): basis of mobility region from pBR322
    235..614     +  enhancer       CMV enhancer: human cytomegalovirus immediate early enhancer
    615..818     +  promoter       CMV promoter: human cytomegalovirus (CMV) immediate early promoter
    814..847     +  LTR            5' LTR (truncated) (fragment): truncated 5' long terminal repeat (LTR) from HIV-1
    863..881     +  promoter       T7 promoter: promoter for bacteriophage T7 RNA polymerase
    924..1010    +  CDS            PLAGL2 (fragment): PLAL2_HUMAN - Also known as KIAA0198. Experimental evidence at protein level: Swiss-Prot protein existence level 1. Shows weak transcriptional activatory activity. From Homo sapiens (Human).
   1065..1289    +  polyA_signal   bGH poly(A) signal: bovine growth hormone polyadenylation signal
   1293..1314    +  promoter       SV40 promoter (fragment): SV40 enhancer and early promoter
   1335..1763    +  rep_origin     f1 ori (sequence partly withheld): f1 bacteriophage origin of replication; arrow indicates direction of (+) strand synthesis
   1777..2106    +  promoter       SV40 promoter: SV40 enhancer and early promoter
   2177..2968    +  CDS            neo: KKA2_KLEPN - Also known as kan, nptII. Experimental evidence at protein level: Swiss-Prot protein existence level 1. Resistance to kanamycin, neomycin, paromomycin, ribostamycin, butirosin and gentamicin B. From Klebsiella pneumoniae.
   2992..3150    +  CDS            ble (fragment): BLE_KLEPN - Experimental evidence at protein level: Swiss-Prot protein existence level 1. Binding protein with a strong affinity to the bleomycin family of antibiotics. Binds to CL990; an antimitotic-antibiotic compound. From Klebsiella pneumoniae.
   3145..3266    +  polyA_signal   SV40 poly(A) signal: SV40 polyadenylation signal
   3339..3355    -  protein_bind   lac operator: The lac repressor binds to the lac operator to inhibit transcription in E. coli. This inhibition can be relieved by adding lactose or isopropyl-β-D-thiogalactopyranoside (IPTG). lac repressor encoded by lacI
   3363..3393    -  promoter       lac promoter: promoter for the E. coli lac operon
   3408..3429    -  protein_bind   CAP binding site: CAP binding activates transcription in the presence of cAMP. E. coli catabolite activator protein
   3442..3534    -  CDS            lacI (fragment): lac repressor; lacI; The lac repressor binds to the lac operator to inhibit transcription in E. coli. This inhibition can be relieved by adding lactose or isopropyl-β-D-thiogalactopyranoside (IPTG).
   3717..4302    -  rep_origin     ori: high-copy-number ColE1/pMB1/pBR322/pUC origin of replication
   4473..5333    -  CDS            AmpR: β-lactamase; bla; confers resistance to ampicillin, carbenicillin, and related antibiotics
   5334..5438    -  promoter       AmpR promoter: bla
