[The description below was written by a language model from this plasmid's Addgene catalogue record and pLannotate feature annotations shown in this document.]
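Description:
pc3XB-ZF131 is a mammalian expression-type plasmid built on pc3XB, a modified version of the pcDNA3 backbone, and it serves as an archival carrier for a single engineered zinc finger module. It is one component of the Zinc Finger Consortium Modular Assembly Kit v1.0. In bacteria it replicates from a high-copy ColE1/pUC-type origin and is selected with ampicillin through the β-lactamase gene. An f1 origin is also present, which allows single-stranded DNA production. For mammalian cells the backbone carries a neomycin phosphotransferase gene under the SV40 enhancer/early promoter with an SV40 polyadenylation signal, allowing G418 selection.

The insert, ZF131, is about 90 bp and encodes one Cys2His2-type finger from the ToolGen module set (ToolGen name RDHR1) that is recorded as recognising the DNA triplet GGG. It sits between XbaI and BamHI sites, both preserved. It lies downstream of the CMV immediate-early enhancer/promoter and a T7 promoter, and upstream of the bovine growth hormone polyadenylation signal. The automated annotation labels this region as a fragment of human PLAGL2, which most likely reflects similarity to a natural zinc finger protein rather than a different insert. Other short hits, such as the HIV-1 LTR, ble and lacI fragments, appear to be backbone remnants or partial matches rather than functional elements.

As described in the associated publication, modules of this kind are combined by restriction-based subcloning into multi-finger arrays with chosen DNA-binding specificity. Those arrays are then used to build zinc finger nucleases for targeted genome modification. On its own, the plasmid is a building block rather than a finished effector.
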