Addgene plasmid #13181: pc3XB-ZF131
Depositing lab: Keith Joung. Depositing organization: Massachusetts General Hospital. Publication: Standardized reagents and protocols for engineering zinc finger nucleases by modular assembly. Wright DA, Thibodeau-Beganny S, Sander JD, Winfrey RJ, Hirsh AS, Eichtinger M, Fu F, Porteus MH, Dobbs D, Voytas DF, Joung JK. Nat Protoc. 2006;1(3):1637-52. doi: 10.1038/nprot.2006.259 PubMed 17406455.
Backbone
  Vector backbone: pc3XB
  Backbone manufacturer: Modified Invitrogen pcDNA3
  Backbone size w/o insert (bp): 5400
  Vector type: Mammalian Expression
  Selectable markers: Neomycin (select with G418)
Growth in bacteria
  Bacterial resistance: Ampicillin, 100 μg/mL
  Growth temperature: 37°C
  Growth strain: XL1 Blue
  Copy number: High Copy
Gene/Insert
  Gene/Insert name: ZF131
  Insert size (bp): 90
  Cloning method: Restriction Enzyme; 5′ cloning site XbaI (not destroyed); 3′ cloning site BamHI (not destroyed)
  Sequencing primers: 5′ T7
Terms and licenses: Academic/Nonprofit Terms; Industry Terms: Not Available to Industry
Depositor comments: Part of the Zinc Finger Consortium Modular Assembly Kit v1.0. Finger protein sequence: PGEKPFLCQYCAQRFGRKDHLTRHMKKSH. Target DNA sequence: GGG. This zinc finger is derived from the ToolGen module set. ToolGen ZF ID: 34. ToolGen ZF Name: RDHR1.
How to cite: pc3XB-ZF131 was a gift from Keith Joung (Addgene plasmid # 13181 ; http://n2t.net/addgene:13181 ; RRID:Addgene_13181)
