>Addgene plasmid #13181 | pc3XB-ZF131 | addgene partial sequence | sequence record 19565 | CMV-F 5'-CGCAAATGGGCGGTAGGCGTG-3'
CACTATAGGGAGAGCCAAGCTGGCTAGCGTTTAAACGGGCCCTCTAGACCCGGGGAGAAGCCTTTCCTGT
GCCAGTATTGCGCCCAGCGTTTCGGTCGCAAGGACCACTTAACGCGCCACATGAAGAAGAGCCATACCGG
TGGATCCTCTGCACAGTAGTAAGCTTAAGTTTAAACCGCTGATCAGCCTCGACTGTGCCTTCTAGTTGCC
AGCCATCTGTTGTTTGCCCCTCCCCCGTGCCTTCCTTGACCCTGGAAGGTGCCACTCCCACTGTCCTTTC
CTAATAAAATGAGGAAATTGCATCGCATTGTCTGAGTAGGTGTCATTCTATTCTGGGGGGTGGGGTGGGG
CAGGACAGCAAGGGGGAGGATTGGGAAGACAATAGCAGGCATGCTGGGGATGCGGTGGGCTCTATGGCTT
CTGAGGCGGAAAGAACCAGCTGGGGCTCTAGGGGGTATCCCCACGCGCCCTGTAGCGGCGCATTAAGCGC
GGCGGGTGTGGTGGGTTACGCGCAGCGTGACCGCTACACTT
